Addgene plasmid #118671: pDEST 527-XERICO
Purpose: Bacterial overexpression
Depositing lab: Kristiina Himanen. Publication: Genomic and Phenomic Screens for Flower Related RING Type Ubiquitin E3 Ligases in Arabidopsis. Pavicic M, Mouhu K, Wang F, Bilicka M, Chovancek E, Himanen K. Front Plant Sci. 2017 Mar 28;8:416. doi: 10.3389/fpls.2017.00416. eCollection 2017. PubMed 28400782.
Backbone
  Vector backbone: pDEST 527
  Vector type: Bacterial Expression
Growth in bacteria
  Bacterial resistance: Ampicillin, 100 μg/mL
  Growth temperature: 37°C
  Growth strain: DH5alpha
  Copy number: Low Copy
Gene/Insert
  Gene/Insert name: XERICO
  Species: A. thaliana (mustard weed)
  Insert size (bp): 489
  Entrez Gene: XERICO (a.k.a. AT2G04240)
  Promoter: T7
  Tag / fusion protein: His6 (N terminal on insert)
  Cloning method: Gateway Cloning
Terms and licenses: Academic/Nonprofit Terms; Industry Terms: Not Available to Industry
Depositor comments: Our work is based on genomic approaches in Arabidopsis thaliana and groups of genes are presented in all of the following publications: Pavicic Mirko (2019). Multifaceted roles of RING-type ubiquitin E3 ligases: reverse phenomic approaches. http://urn.fi/URN:ISBN:978-951-51-5483-5 Pavicic M., Mouhu K., Wang F., Bilicka M., Chovancek E., & Himanen K. (2017). Genomic and phenomic screens for flower related RING type ubiquitin E3 ligases in Arabidopsis. Frontiers in Plant Science. doi.org/10.3389/fpls.2017.00416 Pavicic M., Wang F., Mouhu K., Himanen K. (2019). High throughput in vitro seed germination screen identified new ABA responsive RING-type ubiquitin E3 ligases in Arabidopsis thaliana. Plant Cell Tissue and Organ Culture. https://link.springer.com/article/10.1007/s11240-019-01700-9
How to cite: pDEST 527-XERICO was a gift from Kristiina Himanen (Addgene plasmid # 118671 ; http://n2t.net/addgene:118671 ; RRID:Addgene_118671)
