[The description below was written by a language model from this plasmid's Addgene catalogue record and pLannotate feature annotations shown in this document.]
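Description:
pDEST 527-XERICO is a bacterial expression plasmid of about 6.2 kb, made by Gateway recombination of the Arabidopsis thaliana XERICO coding sequence (AT2G04240, roughly 490 bp) into the pDEST 527 destination backbone. It is maintained in E. coli under ampicillin selection through the β-lactamase gene and replicates from a ColE1/pMB1-type origin. The pBR322-derived bom region and the rop gene are also present, which fits the low copy number given in the catalogue entry. An f1 origin is annotated as well, along with short remnants of the tetracycline resistance gene that are presumably leftovers of the pBR322 lineage and non-functional.

The expression cassette has a T7 promoter followed directly by a lac operator, then the T7 gene 10 ribosome binding site and an N-terminal 6xHis tag. The attB1 site lies between the tag and the XERICO open reading frame, and attB2 lies just after the insert; both are the scars of the Gateway reaction. A plasmid-borne lacI gene supplies repressor, so transcription is held off until IPTG is added in a host that provides T7 RNA polymerase. Downstream are rrnB T1 and T2 terminators and a T7 terminator. A short His-tag fragment is also annotated beyond attB2, but the record gives no sign that it forms part of the expressed protein.

XERICO is annotated as a protein acting on abscisic acid homeostasis, probably through ubiquitin/proteasome-dependent degradation of specific substrates, and the plasmid comes from a study of RING-type ubiquitin E3 ligases in Arabidopsis. The stated purpose is bacterial overexpression, and the His tag would allow affinity purification of the recombinant protein, although the record does not specify any downstream use.
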