Features (pLannotate 1.2.2; 25 found; start..end, strand, type, name):
      2..20      +  promoter       T7 promoter: promoter for bacteriophage T7 RNA polymerase
     21..45      +  protein_bind   lac operator: The lac repressor binds to the lac operator to inhibit transcription in E. coli. This inhibition can be relieved by adding lactose or isopropyl-β-D-thiogalactopyranoside (IPTG). lac repressor encoded by lacI
     60..82      +  RBS            RBS: efficient ribosome binding site from bacteriophage T7 gene 10 (Olins and Rangwala, 1989)
    105..122     +  CDS            6xHis: 6xHis affinity tag
    135..159     +  protein_bind   attB1: mutant version of attB; recombination site for the Gateway® BP reaction BP Clonase™
    162..647     +  CDS            XERICO: XERIC_ARATH - Experimental evidence at protein level: Swiss-Prot protein existence level 1. Function on abscisic acid homeostasis at post-translational level, probably through ubiquitin/proteasome-dependent substrate- specific degradation. From Arabidopsis thaliana (Mouse-ear cress).
    652..676     -  protein_bind   attB2: mutant version of attB; recombination site for the Gateway® BP reaction BP Clonase™
    775..792     +  CDS            9xHis (fragment): 9xHis affinity tag
    839..954     +  ncRNA          5S rRNA: Accession: RF00001 - 5S ribosomal RNA
    958..1044    +  terminator     rrnB T1 terminator: Escherichia coli rrnB; transcription terminator T1 from the E. coli rrnB gene
   1136..1163    +  terminator     rrnB T2 terminator: transcription terminator T2 from the E. coli rrnB gene
   1182..1221    +  promoter       AmpR promoter (fragment): bla
   1231..1278    +  terminator     T7 terminator: transcription terminator for bacteriophage T7 RNA polymerase
   1315..1770    +  rep_origin     f1 ori (sequence partly withheld): f1 bacteriophage origin of replication; arrow indicates direction of (+) strand synthesis
   1885..2745    -  CDS            AmpR: β-lactamase; bla; confers resistance to ampicillin, carbenicillin, and related antibiotics
   2746..2838    -  promoter       AmpR promoter: bla
   2919..3507    +  rep_origin     ori: high-copy-number ColE1/pMB1/pBR322/pUC origin of replication
   3693..3832    -  misc_feature   bom: basis of mobility region from pBR322
   3934..4125    -  CDS            rop: Rop protein, which maintains plasmids at low copy number; rop
   4142..4522    +  CDS            YPB1_ECOLX: Protein predicted: Swiss-Prot protein existence level 4. From Escherichia coli.
   4584..4648    -  CDS            TcR (fragment): tetracycline efflux protein; tet; confers resistance to tetracycline
   4663..4684    -  protein_bind   CAP binding site: CAP binding activates transcription in the presence of cAMP. E. coli catabolite activator protein
   4697..5779    -  CDS            lacI: lac repressor; lacI; The lac repressor binds to the lac operator to inhibit transcription in E. coli. This inhibition can be relieved by adding lactose or isopropyl-β-D-thiogalactopyranoside (IPTG).
   5780..5857    -  promoter       lacI promoter: lacI
   5865..6144    -  CDS            TcR (fragment): tetracycline efflux protein; tet; confers resistance to tetracycline
>Addgene plasmid #118671 | pDEST 527-XERICO | addgene full sequence | sequence record 229859 | Addgene NGS Result
TTAATACGACTCACTATAGGGGAATTGTGAGCGGATAACAATTCCCCTCTAGAAATAATTTTGTTTAACT
TTAAGAAGGAGATATACATATGAGATCTGGATCCCACCATCACCATCACCATAGATCTGATATCACAAGT
TTGTACAAAAAAGCAGGCTCTATGGGTCTATCAAGTCTTCCTGGTCCATCAGAAGGAATGTTATGTGTGA
TATTAGTTAATACAGCATTATCGATCTCCATTGTCAAAGGCATTGTAAGATCATTCCTTGGCATAGTAGG
AATCAGTCTCTCGCCGTCTTCATCCTCGCCTTCTTCGGTGACGGTATCTTCAGAGAATTCATCAACTTCA
GAGTCATTTGATTTCCGGGTCTGCCAACCAGAGAGTTACCTTGAGGAGTTCAGGAACCGGACTCCGACAC
TGAGGTTTGAGAGCTTGTGCAGGTGCAAGAAACAGGCAGACAATGAGTGTTCTGTGTGTTTGTCGAAATT
CCAAGGGGATTCAGAGATCAACAAGCTCAAGTGCGGCCATTTGTTTCACAAAACATGCTTGGAGAAATGG
ATAGACTATTGGAACATCACTTGCCCATTGTGTAGGACTCCTCTTGTTGTTGTGCCAGAAGACCATCAGC
TTTCTTCTAATGTTTGGTGAAACCCAGCTTTCTTGTACAAAGTGGTGATATCGCTAGCTAGATAGCTAGA
AGCTTGCGGCCGCACAGCTGTATACACGTGCAAGCCAGCCAGAACTCGCTCCTGAAGACCCAGAGGATCT
CGAGCACCACCACCACCACCACTAATGTTAATTAAGTTGGGCGTTCCTAGGCTGATAAAACAGAATTTGC
CTGGCGGCAGTAGCGCGGTGGTCCCACCTGACCCCATGCCGAACTCAGAAGTGAAACGCCGTAGCGCCGA
TGGTAGTGTGGGGTCTCCCCATGCGAGAGTAGGGAACTGCCAGGCATCAAATAAAACGAAAGGCTCAGTC
GAAAGACTGGGCCTTTCGTTTTATCTGTTGTTTGTCGGTGAACGCTCTCCTGAGTAGGACAAATCCGCCG
GGAGCGGATTTGAACGTTGCGAAGCAACGGCCCGGAGGGTGGCGGGCAGGACGCCCGCCATAAACTGCCA
GGCATCAAATTAAGCAGAAGGCCATCCTGACGGATGGCCTTTTTGCGTTTCTACAAACTCTTTTGTTTAT
TTTTCTAAATACATTCAAATATGTATCCGCTGAGCAATAACTAGCATAACCCCTTGGGGCCTCTAAACGG
GTCTTGAGGGGTTTTTTGCTGAAAGGAGGAACTATATCCGGATTGGCGAATGGG
[124 nt withheld, positions 1315-1438]
C
[91 nt withheld, positions 1440-1530]
A
[49 nt withheld, positions 1532-1580]
CCTTTGACGTTGGAGTCCACGTTCTTT
[37 nt withheld, positions 1608-1644]
ACCCTATCTCGGTCTATTCTTTTGATTTATAAGGGATTTTGCCGATTTCGGCCTATTGGTTAAAAAATGA
GCTGATTTAACAAAAATTTAACGCGAATTTTAACAAAATATTAACGTTTACAATTTCTGGCGGCACGATG
GCATGAGATTATCAAAAAGGATCTTCACCTAGATCCTTTTAAATTAAAAATGAAGTTTTAAATCAATCTA
AAGTATATATGAGTAAACTTGGTCTGACAGTTACCAATGCTTAATCAGTGAGGCACCTATCTCAGCGATC
TGTCTATTTCGTTCATCCATAGTTGCCTGACTCCCCGTCGTGTAGATAACTACGATACGGGAGGGCTTAC
CATCTGGCCCCAGTGCTGCAATGATACCGCGAGACCCACGCTCACCGGCTCCAGATTTATCAGCAATAAA
CCAGCCAGCCGGAAGGGCCGAGCGCAGAAGTGGTCCTGCAACTTTATCCGCCTCCATCCAGTCTATTAAT
TGTTGCCGGGAAGCTAGAGTAAGTAGTTCGCCAGTTAATAGTTTGCGCAACGTTGTTGCCATTGCTACAG
GCATCGTGGTGTCACGCTCGTCGTTTGGTATGGCTTCATTCAGCTCCGGTTCCCAACGATCAAGGCGAGT
TACATGATCCCCCATGTTGTGCAAAAAAGCGGTTAGCTCCTTCGGTCCTCCGATCGTTGTCAGAAGTAAG
TTGGCCGCAGTGTTATCACTCATGGTTATGGCAGCACTGCATAATTCTCTTACTGTCATGCCATCCGTAA
GATGCTTTTCTGTGACTGGTGAGTACTCAACCAAGTCATTCTGAGAATAGTGTATGCGGCGACCGAGTTG
CTCTTGCCCGGCGTCAATACGGGATAATACCGCGCCACATAGCAGAACTTTAAAAGTGCTCATCATTGGA
AAACGTTCTTCGGGGCGAAAACTCTCAAGGATCTTACCGCTGTTGAGATCCAGTTCGATGTAACCCACTC
GTGCACCCAACTGATCTTCAGCATCTTTTACTTTCACCAGCGTTTCTGGGTGAGCAAAAACAGGAAGGCA
AAATGCCGCAAAAAAGGGAATAAGGGCGACACGGAAATGTTGAATACTCATACTCTTCCTTTTTCAATCA
TGATTGAAGCATTTATCAGGGTTATTGTCTCATGAGCGGATACATATTTGAATGTATTTAGAAAAATAAA
CAAATAGGTCATGACCAAAATCCCTTAACGTGAGTTTTCGTTCCACTGAGCGTCAGACCCCGTAGAAAAG
ATCAAAGGATCTTCTTGAGATCCTTTTTTTCTGCGCGTAATCTGCTGCTTGCAAACAAAAAAACCACCGC
TACCAGCGGTGGTTTGTTTGCCGGATCAAGAGCTACCAACTCTTTTTCCGAAGGTAACTGGCTTCAGCAG
AGCGCAGATACCAAATACTGTCCTTCTAGTGTAGCCGTAGTTAGGCCACCACTTCAAGAACTCTGTAGCA
CCGCCTACATACCTCGCTCTGCTAATCCTGTTACCAGTGGCTGCTGCCAGTGGCGATAAGTCGTGTCTTA
CCGGGTTGGACTCAAGACGATAGTTACCGGATAAGGCGCAGCGGTCGGGCTGAACGGGGGGTTCGTGCAC
ACAGCCCAGCTTGGAGCGAACGACCTACACCGAACTGAGATACCTACAGCGTGAGCTATGAGAAAGCGCC
ACGCTTCCCGAAGGGAGAAAGGCGGACAGGTATCCGGTAAGCGGCAGGGTCGGAACAGGAGAGCGCACGA
GGGAGCTTCCAGGGGGAAACGCCTGGTATCTTTATAGTCCTGTCGGGTTTCGCCACCTCTGACTTGAGCG
TCGATTTTTGTGATGCTCGTCAGGGGGGCGGAGCCTATGGAAAAACGCCAGCAACGCGGCCTTTTTACGG
TTCCTGGCCTTTTGCTGGCCTTTTGCTCACATGTTCTTTCCTGCGTTATCCCCTGATTCTGTGGATAACC
GTATTACCGCCTTTGAGTGAGCTGATACCGCTCGCCGCAGCCGAACGACCGAGCGCAGCGAGTCAGTGAG
CGAGGAAGCGGAAGAGCGCCTGATGCGGTATTTTCTCCTTACGCATCTGTGCGGTATTTCACACCGCAAT
GGTGCACTCTCAGTACAATCTGCTCTGATGCCGCATAGTTAAGCCAGTATACACTCCGCTATCGCTACGT
GACTGGGTCATGGCTGCGCCCCGACACCCGCCAACACCCGCTGACGCGCCCTGACGGGCTTGTCTGCTCC
CGGCATCCGCTTACAGACAAGCTGTGACCGTCTCCGGGAGCTGCATGTGTCAGAGGTTTTCACCGTCATC
ACCGAAACGCGCGAGGCAGCTGCGGTAAAGCTCATCAGCGTGGTCGTGAAGCGATTCACAGATGTCTGCC
TGTTCATCCGCGTCCAGCTCGTTGAGTTTCTCCAGAAGCGTTAATGTCTGGCTTCTGATAAAGCGGGCCA
TGTTAAGGGCGGTTTTTTCCTGTTTGGTCACTGATGCCTCCGTGTAAGGGGGATTTCTGTTCATGGGGGT
AATGATACCGATGAAACGAGAGAGGATGCTCACGATACGGGTTACTGATGATGAACATGCCCGGTTACTG
GAACGTTGTGAGGGTAAACAACTGGCGGTATGGATGCGGCGGGACCAGAGAAAAATCACTCAGGGTCAAT
GCCAGCGCTTCGTTAATACAGATGTAGGTGTTCCACAGGGTAGCCAGCAGCATCCTGCGATGCAGATCCG
GAACATAATGGTGCAGGGCGCTGACTTCCGCGTTTCCAGACTTTACGAAACACGGAAACCGAAGACCATT
CATGTTGTTGCTCAGGTCGCAGACGTTTTGCAGCAGCAGTCGCTTCACGTTCGCTCGCGTATCGGTGATT
CATTCTGCTAACCAGTAAGGCAACCCCGCCAGCCTAGCCGGGTCCTCAACGACAGGAGCACGATCATGCT
AGTCATGCCCCGCGCCCACCGGAAGGAGCTGACTGGGTTGAAGGCTCTCAAGGGCATCGGTCGAGATCCC
GGTGCCTAATGAGTGAGCTAACTTACATTAATTGCGTTGCGCTCACTGCCCGCTTTCCAGTCGGGAAACC
TGTCGTGCCAGCTGCATTAATGAATCGGCCAACGCGCGGGGAGAGGCGGTTTGCGTATTGGGCGCCAGGG
TGGTTTTTCTTTTCACCAGTGAGACGGGCAACAGCTGATTGCCCTTCACCGCCTGGCCCTGAGAGAGTTG
CAGCAAGCGGTCCACGCTGGTTTGCCCCAGCAGGCGAAAATCCTGTTTGATGGTGGTTAACGGCGGGATA
TAACATGAGCTGTCTTCGGTATCGTCGTATCCCACTACCGAGATGTCCGCACCAACGCGCAGCCCGGACT
CGGTAATGGCGCGCATTGCGCCCAGCGCCATCTGATCGTTGGCAACCAGCATCGCAGTGGGAACGATGCC
CTCATTCAGCATTTGCATGGTTTGTTGAAAACCGGACATGGCACTCCAGTCGCCTTCCCGTTCCGCTATC
GGCTGAATTTGATTGCGAGTGAGATATTTATGCCAGCCAGCCAGACGCAGACGCGCCGAGACAGAACTTA
ATGGGCCCGCTAACAGCGCGATTTGCTGGTGACCCAATGCGACCAGATGCTCCACGCCCAGTCGCGTACC
GTCTTCATGGGAGAAAATAATACTGTTGATGGGTGTCTGGTCAGAGACATCAAGAAATAACGCCGGAACA
TTAGTGCAGGCAGCTTCCACAGCAATGGCATCCTGGTCATCCAGCGGATAGTTAATGATCAGCCCACTGA
CGCGTTGCGCGAGAAGATTGTGCACCGCCGCTTTACAGGCTTCGACGCCGCTTCGTTCTACCATCGACAC
CACCACGCTGGCACCCAGTTGATCGGCGCGAGATTTAATCGCCGCGACAATTTGCGACGGCGCGTGCAGG
GCCAGACTGGAGGTGGCAACGCCAATCAGCAACGACTGTTTGCCCGCCAGTTGTTGTGCCACGCGGTTGG
GAATGTAATTCAGCTCCGCCATCGCCGCTTCCACTTTTTCCCGCGTTTTCGCAGAAACGTGGCTGGCCTG
GTTCACCACGCGGGAAACGGTCTGATAAGAGACACCGGCATACTCTGCGACATCGTATAACGTTACTGGT
TTCACATTCACCACCCTGAATTGACTCTCTTCCGGGCGCTATCATGCCATACCGCGAAAGGTTTTGCGCC
ATTCGATGGTGTCCGGGATCTCGACGCTCTCCCTTATGCGACTCCTGCATTAGGAAGCAGCCCAGTAGTA
GGTTGAGGCCGTTGAGCACCGCCGCCGCAAGGAATGGTGCATGCAAGGAGATGGCGCCCAACAGTCCCCC
GGCCACGGGGCCTGCCACCATACCCACGCCGAAACAAGCGCTCATGAGCCCGAAGTGGCGAGCCCGATCT
TCCCCATCGGTGATGTCGGCGATATAGGCGCCAGCAACCGCACCTGTGGCGCCGGTGATGCCGGCCACGA
TGCGTCCGGCGTAGAGGATCGAGATCGATCTCGATCCCGCGAAA
